LOCUS       Exported 8676 bp ds-DNA circular SYN 13-MAY-2021
DEFINITION  Yeast Expression plasmid for SARS-CoV-2 RNA-dependent RNA
            polymerase.
ACCESSION   .
VERSION     .
KEYWORDS    pGBW-m4046514
SOURCE      synthetic DNA construct
  ORGANISM  synthetic DNA construct
REFERENCE   1 (bases 1 to 8676)
  TITLE     SARS-CoV-2 protein Yeast expression constructs, tagged, for protein
            expression and/or purification
REFERENCE   2 (bases 1 to 8676)
  AUTHORS   .
  TITLE     Direct Submission
  JOURNAL   Exported May 13, 2021 from SnapGene Server 1.1.58
            http://www.snapgene.com
FEATURES             Location/Qualifiers
     source          1..8676
                     /organism="synthetic DNA construct"
                     /mol_type="other DNA"
     promoter        25..466
                     /gene="S. cerevisiae GAL1"
                     /label=GAL1 promoter
                     /note="inducible promoter, regulated by Gal4"
     protein_bind    25..142
                     /label=UAS
                     /bound_moiety="Gal4"
                     /note="upstream activating sequence mediating
                     Gal4-dependent induction"
     primer_bind     437..460
                     /label=GAL1
                     /note="S. cerevisiae GAL1 promoter, forward primer"
     CDS             3271..3288
                     /codon_start=1
                     /product="thrombin recognition and cleavage site"
                     /label=thrombin site
                     /translation="LVPRGS"
     primer_bind     complement(4431..4449)
                     /label=CYC1
                     /note="CYC1 transcription termination signal, reverse
                     primer"
     CDS             4800..5603
                     /codon_start=1
                     /gene="S. cerevisiae URA3"
                     /product="orotidine-5'-phosphate decarboxylase, required
                     for uracil biosynthesis"
                     /label=URA3
                     /note="yeast auxotrophic marker, counterselectable with
                     5-fluoroorotic acid (5-FOA)"
                     /translation="MSKATYKERAATHPSPVAAKLFNIMHEKQTNLCASLDVRTTKELL
                     ELVEALGPKICLLKTHVDILTDFSMEGTVKPLKALSAKYNFLLFEDRKFADIGNTVKLQ
                     YSAGVYRIAEWADITNAHGVVGPGIVSGLKQAAEEVTKEPRGLLMLAELSCKGSLSTGE
                     YTKGTVDIAKSDKDFVIGFIAQRDMGGRDEGYDWLIMTPGVGLDDKGDALGQQYRTVDD
                     VVSTGSDIIIVGRGLFAKGRDAKVEGERYRKAGWEAYLRRCGQQN"
     rep_origin      5686..6668
                     /label=2u ori
                     /note="yeast 2u plasmid origin of replication"
     terminator      6746..6775
                     /label=T3Te terminator
                     /note="phage T3 early transcription terminator"
     rep_origin      6797..7384
                     /direction=RIGHT
                     /label=ori
                     /note="high-copy-number ColE1/pMB1/pBR322/pUC origin of
                     replication"
     terminator      7396..7423
                     /label=T7Te terminator
                     /note="phage T7 early transcription terminator"
     CDS             complement(7447..7638)
                     /codon_start=1
                     /gene="rop"
                     /product="Rop protein, which maintains plasmids at low copy
                     number"
                     /label=rop
                     /translation="MTKQEKTALNMARFIRSQTLTLLEKLNELDADEQADICESLHDHA
                     DELYRSCLARFGDDGENL"
     CDS             complement(7639..8499)
                     /codon_start=1
                     /gene="bla"
                     /product="beta-lactamase"
                     /label=AmpR
                     /note="confers resistance to ampicillin, carbenicillin, and
                     related antibiotics"
                     /translation="MSIQHFRVALIPFFAAFCLPVFAHPETLVKVKDAEDQLGARVGYI
                     ELDLNSGKILESLRPEERFPMMSTFKVLLCGAVLSRIDAGQEQLGRRIHYSQNDLVEYS
                     PVTEKHLTDGMTVRELCSAAITMSDNTAANLLLATIGGPKELTAFLHNMGDHVTRLDRW
                     EPELNEAIPNDERDTTMPVAMATTLRKLLTGELLTLASRQQLIDWMEADKVAGSLLRSA
                     LPAGWFIADKSGAGERGSRGIIAALGPDGKPSRIVVIYTTGSQATMDERNRQIAEIGAS
                     LIKHW"
     primer_bind     8262..8281
                     /label=Amp-R
                     /note="Ampicillin resistance gene, reverse primer"
     promoter        complement(8500..8602)
                     /label=cat promoter
                     /note="promoter of the E. coli cat gene encoding
                     chloramphenicol acetyltransferase"
     terminator      8603..8634
                     /label=tonB terminator
                     /note="bidirectional E. coli tonB-P14 transcription
                     terminator"
ORIGIN
        1 gcggccgctt gctatattga agtacggatt agaagccgcc gagcgggcga cagccctccg
       61 acggaagact ctcctccgtg cgtcctcgtc ttcaccggtc gcgttcctga aacgcagatg
      121 tgcctcgcgc cgcactgctc cgaacaataa agattctaca atactagctt ttatggttat
      181 gaagaggaaa aattggcagt aacctggccc cacaaacctt caaattaacg aatcaaatta
      241 acaaccatag gatgataatg cgattagttt tttagcctta tttctggggt aattaatcag
      301 cgaagcgatg atttttgatc tattaacaga tatataaatg gaaaagctgc ataaccactt
      361 taactaatac tttcaacatt ttcagtttgt attacttctt attcaaatgt cataaaagta
      421 tcaacaaaaa attgttaata tacctctata ctttaacgtc aaggagaaaa aactataatg
      481 gctgatgcac aatcgttttt aaaccgggtt tgcggtgtaa gtgcagcccg tcttacaccg
      541 tgcggcacag gcactagtac tgatgtcgta tacagggctt ttgacatcta caatgataaa
      601 gtagctggtt ttgctaaatt cctaaaaact aattgttgtc gcttccaaga aaaggacgaa
      661 gatgacaatt taattgattc ttactttgta gttaagagac acactttctc taactaccaa
      721 catgaagaaa caatttataa tttacttaag gattgtccag ctgttgctaa acatgacttc
      781 tttaagttta gaatagacgg tgacatggta ccacatatat cacgtcaacg tcttactaaa
      841 tacacaatgg cagacctcgt ctatgcttta aggcattttg atgaaggtaa ttgtgacaca
      901 ttaaaagaaa tacttgtcac atacaattgt tgtgatgatg attatttcaa taaaaaggac
      961 tggtatgatt ttgtagaaaa cccagatata ttacgcgtat acgccaactt aggtgaacgt
     1021 gtacgccaag ctttgttaaa aacagtacaa ttctgtgatg ccatgcgaaa tgctggtatt
     1081 gttggtgtac tgacattaga taatcaagat ctcaatggta actggtatga tttcggtgat
     1141 ttcatacaaa ccacgccagg tagtggagtt cctgttgtag attcttatta ttcattgtta
     1201 atgcctatat taaccttgac cagggcttta actgcagagt cacatgttga cactgactta
     1261 acaaagcctt acattaagtg ggatttgtta aaatatgact tcacggaaga gaggttaaaa
     1321 ctctttgacc gttattttaa atattgggat cagacatacc acccaaattg tgttaactgt
     1381 ttggatgaca gatgcattct gcattgtgca aactttaatg ttttattctc tacagtgttc
     1441 ccacctacaa gttttggacc actagtgaga aaaatatttg ttgatggtgt tccatttgta
     1501 gtttcaactg gataccactt cagagagcta ggtgttgtac ataatcagga tgtaaactta
     1561 catagctcta gacttagttt taaggaatta cttgtgtatg ctgctgaccc tgctatgcac
     1621 gctgcttctg gtaatctatt actagataaa cgcactacgt gcttttcagt agctgcactt
     1681 actaacaatg ttgcttttca aactgtcaaa cccggtaatt ttaacaaaga cttctatgac
     1741 tttgctgtgt ctaagggttt ctttaaggaa ggaagttctg ttgaattaaa acacttcttc
     1801 tttgctcagg atggtaatgc tgctatcagc gattatgact actatcgtta taatctacca
     1861 acaatgtgtg atatcagaca actactattt gtagttgaag ttgttgataa gtactttgat
     1921 tgttacgatg gtggctgtat taatgctaac caagtcatcg tcaacaacct agacaaatca
     1981 gctggttttc catttaataa atggggtaag gctagacttt attatgattc aatgagttat
     2041 gaggatcaag atgcactttt cgcatataca aaacgtaatg tcatccctac tataactcaa
     2101 atgaatctta agtatgccat tagtgcaaag aatagagctc gcaccgtagc tggtgtctct
     2161 atctgtagta ctatgaccaa tagacagttt catcaaaaat tattgaaatc aatagccgcc
     2221 actagaggag ctactgtagt aattggaaca agcaaattct atggtggttg gcacaacatg
     2281 ttaaaaactg tttatagtga tgtagaaaac cctcacctta tgggttggga ttatcctaaa
     2341 tgtgatagag ccatgcctaa catgcttaga attatggcct cacttgttct tgctcgcaaa
     2401 catacaacgt gttgtagctt gtcacaccgt ttctatagat tagctaatga gtgtgctcaa
     2461 gtattgagtg aaatggtcat gtgtggcggt tcactatatg ttaaaccagg tggaacctca
     2521 tcaggagatg ccacaactgc ttatgctaat agtgttttta acatttgtca agctgtcacg
     2581 gccaatgtta atgcactttt atctactgat ggtaacaaaa ttgccgataa gtatgtccgc
     2641 aatttacaac acagacttta tgagtgtctc tatagaaata gagatgttga cacagacttt
     2701 gtgaatgagt tttacgcata tttgcgtaaa catttctcaa tgatgatact ctctgacgat
     2761 gctgttgtgt gtttcaatag cacttatgca tctcaaggtc tagtggctag cataaagaac
     2821 tttaagtcag ttctttatta tcaaaacaat gtttttatgt ctgaagcaaa atgttggact
     2881 gagactgacc ttactaaagg acctcatgaa ttttgctctc aacatacaat gctagttaaa
     2941 cagggtgatg attatgtgta ccttccttac ccagatccat caagaatcct aggggccggc
     3001 tgttttgtag atgatatcgt aaaaacagat ggtacactta tgattgaacg gttcgtgtct
     3061 ttagctatag atgcttaccc acttactaaa catcctaatc aggagtatgc tgatgtcttt
     3121 catttgtact tacaatacat aagaaagcta catgatgagt taacaggaca catgttagac
     3181 atgtattctg ttatgcttac taatgataac acttcaaggt attgggaacc tgagttttat
     3241 gaggctatgt acacaccgca tacagtctta ctcgtgccga gaggttctaa aatcgaggaa
     3301 ggtaagctag tcatttggat aaatggagat aagggttaca acggtttggc agaagtaggc
     3361 aagaaatttg aaaaggacac aggtatcaag gtgacggttg aacatccaga caagttagaa
     3421 gaaaaattcc ctcaagttgc tgctactggt gatggtcccg acattatttt ctgggcccac
     3481 gatcgttttg gtggatatgc tcagtcaggt ttgctggctg agatcacccc agacaaggcc
     3541 ttccaagata aattgtaccc attcacttgg gatgctgtca gatacaacgg taagcttata
     3601 gcatatccaa ttgctgttga agccttatcg ttgatctaca ataaggactt gttacctaac
     3661 ccaccaaaga catgggaaga aattccagct ttggataaag agctaaaggc caagggaaaa
     3721 agcgctttga tgtttaactt acaagaacct tatttcacct ggccattaat cgctgctgac
     3781 ggtggttacg catttaaata cgaaaacggt aagtatgaca ttaaggatgt cggcgttgat
     3841 aatgctggtg caaaggctgg tttgaccttc ttggttgatt taataaagaa taaacacatg
     3901 aacgctgaca ctgactactc tatcgccgaa gccgctttca acaagggtga aactgctatg
     3961 accataaatg gtccatgggc ctggagtaac attgatactt ctaaagtaaa ctatggtgtc
     4021 actgttttgc ctacattcaa aggccaacca tccaagccct ttgtcggtgt tctatccgct
     4081 ggcatcaatg ctgcttctcc aaacaaggag ctagctaaag aatttttgga aaattacttg
     4141 ttaactgacg aaggtttgga ggccgttaac aaggacaagc cattgggtgc tgtcgctttg
     4201 aaatcttacg aagaagaatt ggctaaggat cccagaattg ccgctaccat ggagaacgcc
     4261 caaaagggtg aaattatgcc aaacatccca caaatgtcag ccttctggta cgcagttagg
     4321 actgccgtga ttaatgctgc ttccggtaga caaaccgtcg acgaagcatt aaaagatgct
     4381 caaacgtaaa caggcccctt ttcctttgtc gatatcatgt aattagttat gtcacgctta
     4441 cattcacgcc ctcctcccac atccgctcta accgaaaagg aaggagttag acaacctgaa
     4501 gtctaggtcc ctatttattt tttttaatag ttatgttagt attaagaacg ttatttatat
     4561 ttcaaatttt tctttttttt ctgtacaaag cggccgccga accactagtg cactgcagta
     4621 cacggtttcc ttgaaatttt tttgattcgg taatctccga acagaaggaa gaacgaagga
     4681 aggagcacag acttagattg gtatatatac gcatatgtag tgttgaagaa acatgaaatt
     4741 gcccagtatt cttaacccaa ctgcacagaa caaaaacgtg caggaaacga agataaatca
     4801 tgtcgaaagc tacatataag gaacgtgctg ctactcatcc tagtcctgtt gctgccaagc
     4861 tatttaatat catgcacgaa aagcaaacaa acttgtgtgc ttcattggat gttcgtacca
     4921 ccaaggaatt actggagtta gttgaagcat taggtcccaa aatttgttta ctaaaaacac
     4981 atgtggatat cttgactgat ttttccatgg agggcacagt taagccgcta aaggcattat
     5041 ccgccaagta caatttttta ctcttcgagg acagaaaatt tgctgacatt ggtaatacag
     5101 tcaaattgca gtactctgcg ggtgtataca gaatagcaga atgggcagac attacgaatg
     5161 cacacggtgt ggtgggccca ggtattgtta gcggtttgaa gcaggcggca gaagaagtaa
     5221 caaaggaacc tagaggcctt ttgatgttag cagaattgtc atgcaagggc tccctatcta
     5281 ctggagaata tactaagggt actgttgaca ttgcgaagag cgacaaagat tttgttatcg
     5341 gctttattgc tcaaagagac atgggtggaa gagatgaagg ttacgattgg ttgattatga
     5401 cacccggtgt gggtttagat gacaagggag atgcattggg tcaacagtat agaaccgtgg
     5461 atgatgtggt ttctacagga tctgacatta ttattgttgg aagaggacta tttgcaaagg
     5521 gaagggatgc taaggtagag ggtgaacgtt acagaaaagc aggctgggaa gcatatttga
     5581 gaagatgcgg ccagcaaaac taaaaaactg tattataagt aaatgcatgt atactaaact
     5641 cacaaattag agcttcaatt taattatatc agttattacc cgagtaacga agcatctgtg
     5701 cttcattttg tagaacaaaa atgcaacgcg agagcgctaa tttttcaaac aaagaatctg
     5761 agctgcattt ttacagaaca gaaatgcaac gcgaaagcgc tattttacca acgaagaatc
     5821 tgtgcttcat ttttgtaaaa caaaaatgca acgcgagagc gctaattttt caaacaaaga
     5881 atctgagctg catttttaca gaacagaaat gcaacgcgag agcgctattt taccaacaaa
     5941 gaatctatac ttcttttttg ttctacaaaa atgcatcccg agagcgctat ttttctaaca
     6001 aagcatctta gattactttt tttctccttt gtgcgctcta taatgcagtc tcttgataac
     6061 tttttgcact gtaggtccgt taaggttaga agaaggctac tttggtgtct attttctctt
     6121 ccataaaaaa agcctgactc cacttcccgc gtttactgat tactagcgaa gctgcgggtg
     6181 cattttttca agataaaggc atccccgatt atattctata ccgatgtgga ttgcgcatac
     6241 tttgtgaaca gaaagtgata gcgttgatga ttcttcattg gtcagaaaat tatgaacggt
     6301 ttcttctatt ttgtctctat atactacgta taggaaatgt ttacattttc gtattgtttt
     6361 cgattcactc tatgaatagt tcttactaca atttttttgt ctaaagagta atactagaga
     6421 taaacataaa aaatgtagag gtcgagttta gatgcaagtt caaggagcga aaggtggatg
     6481 ggtaggttat atagggatat agcacagaga tatatagcaa agagatactt ttgagcaatg
     6541 tttgtggaag cggtattcgc aatattttag tagctcgtta cagtccggtg cgtttttggt
     6601 tttttgaaag tgcgtcatca gagcgctttt ggttttcaaa agcgctctga agttcctata
     6661 ctttctagct agagaatagg aacttcccga gcggccgcgt gttacaagct tgactccagc
     6721 gtaactggac tgcaatcaac tcactggctc accttcacgg gtgggccttt cttcggtaga
     6781 aaatcaaagg atcttcttga gatccttttt ttctgcgcgt aatctgctgc ttgcaaacaa
     6841 aaaaaccacc gctaccagcg gtggtttgtt tgccggatca agagctacca actctttttc
     6901 cgaggtaact ggcttcagca gagcgcagat accaaatact gttcttctag tgtagccgta
     6961 gttaggccac cacttcaaga actctgtagc accgcctaca tacctcgctc tgctaatcct
     7021 gttaccagtg gctgctgcca gtggcgataa gtcgtgtctt accgggttgg actcaagacg
     7081 atagttaccg gataaggcgc agcggtcggg ctgaacgggg ggttcgtgca cacagcccag
     7141 cttggagcga acgacctaca ccgaactgag atacctacag cgtgagctat gagaaagcgc
     7201 cacgcttccc gaagggagaa aggcggacag gtatccggta agcggcaggg tcggaacagg
     7261 agagcgcacg agggagcttc caggggtaaa cgcctggtat ctttatagtc ctgtcgggtt
     7321 tcgccacctc tgacttgagc atcgattttt gtgatgctcg tcaggggggc ggagcctatg
     7381 gaaaaacgcc agcaacgcag aaaggcccac ccgaaggtga gccaggtgat tacatttggg
     7441 ccctcatcag aggttttcac cgtcatcacc gaaacgcgcg aggcagctgc ggtaaagctc
     7501 atcagcgtgg tcgtgaagcg attcacagat gtctgcctgt tcatccgcgt ccagctcgtt
     7561 gagtttctcc agaagcgtta atgtctggct tctgataaag cgggccatgt taagggcggt
     7621 tttttcctgt ttggtcactt accaatgctt aatcagtgag gcacctatct cagcgatctg
     7681 tctatttcgt tcatccatag ttgcctgact ccccgtcgtg tagataacta cgatgcggga
     7741 gggcttacca tctggcccca gtgctgcaat gataccgcga gacccacgct caccggctcc
     7801 agatttatca gcaataaacc agccagccgg gagggccgag cgcagaagtg atcctgcaac
     7861 tttatccgcc tccatccagt ctattaattg ttgccgggaa gctagagtaa gtagttcgcc
     7921 agttaatagt ttgcgcaacg ttgttgccat tgctacaggc atcgtggtgt cacgctcgtc
     7981 gtttggtatg gcttcattca gctccggttc ccaacgatca aggcgagtta catgatcccc
     8041 catgttgtgc aaaaaagcgg ttagctcctt cggtcctccg atcgttgcca gaagtaagtt
     8101 ggccgcagtg ttatcactca tggttatggc agcactgcat aattctctta ctgtcatgcc
     8161 atccgtgaga tgcttttctg tgactggtga gtactcaacc aagtcattct gagaatagtg
     8221 tatgcggcga ccgagttgct cttgcccggc gtcaatacgg gataataccg cgccacatag
     8281 cagaacttta aaagtgctca tcattggaaa acgttcttcg gggcgtaaac tctcaaggat
     8341 cttaccgctg ttgagatcca gttcgatgta acccactcgt gcacccaact gatcttcagc
     8401 atcttttact ttcaccagcg tttctgggtg agcaaaaaca ggaaggcaaa atgccgcaaa
     8461 aaagggaata agggcgacac ggaaatgttg aatactcatt ttagcttcct tagctcctga
     8521 aaatctcgat aactcaaaaa atacgcccgg tagtgatctt atttcattat ggtgaaagtt
     8581 ggaacctctt acgtgccgat caagtcaaaa gcctccggtc ggaggctttt gactttctgc
     8641 tatggaggtc aggtatgatt taaatggtca gttaga
//
