>Addgene plasmid #149026 | pGBW-m4046514 | addgene full sequence | sequence record 297779 | Ginkgo NGS Result
GCGGCCGCTTGCTATATTGAAGTACGGATTAGAAGCCGCCGAGCGGGCGACAGCCCTCCGACGGAAGACT
CTCCTCCGTGCGTCCTCGTCTTCACCGGTCGCGTTCCTGAAACGCAGATGTGCCTCGCGCCGCACTGCTC
CGAACAATAAAGATTCTACAATACTAGCTTTTATGGTTATGAAGAGGAAAAATTGGCAGTAACCTGGCCC
CACAAACCTTCAAATTAACGAATCAAATTAACAACCATAGGATGATAATGCGATTAGTTTTTTAGCCTTA
TTTCTGGGGTAATTAATCAGCGAAGCGATGATTTTTGATCTATTAACAGATATATAAATGGAAAAGCTGC
ATAACCACTTTAACTAATACTTTCAACATTTTCAGTTTGTATTACTTCTTATTCAAATGTCATAAAAGTA
TCAACAAAAAATTGTTAATATACCTCTATACTTTAACGTCAAGGAGAAAAAACTATAATGGCTGATGCAC
AATCGTTTTTAAACCGGGTTTGCGGTGTAAGTGCAGCCCGTCTTACACCGTGCGGCACAGGCACTAGTAC
TGATGTCGTATACAGGGCTTTTGACATCTACAATGATAAAGTAGCTGGTTTTGCTAAATTCCTAAAAACT
AATTGTTGTCGCTTCCAAGAAAAGGACGAAGATGACAATTTAATTGATTCTTACTTTGTAGTTAAGAGAC
ACACTTTCTCTAACTACCAACATGAAGAAACAATTTATAATTTACTTAAGGATTGTCCAGCTGTTGCTAA
ACATGACTTCTTTAAGTTTAGAATAGACGGTGACATGGTACCACATATATCACGTCAACGTCTTACTAAA
TACACAATGGCAGACCTCGTCTATGCTTTAAGGCATTTTGATGAAGGTAATTGTGACACATTAAAAGAAA
TACTTGTCACATACAATTGTTGTGATGATGATTATTTCAATAAAAAGGACTGGTATGATTTTGTAGAAAA
CCCAGATATATTACGCGTATACGCCAACTTAGGTGAACGTGTACGCCAAGCTTTGTTAAAAACAGTACAA
TTCTGTGATGCCATGCGAAATGCTGGTATTGTTGGTGTACTGACATTAGATAATCAAGATCTCAATGGTA
ACTGGTATGATTTCGGTGATTTCATACAAACCACGCCAGGTAGTGGAGTTCCTGTTGTAGATTCTTATTA
TTCATTGTTAATGCCTATATTAACCTTGACCAGGGCTTTAACTGCAGAGTCACATGTTGACACTGACTTA
ACAAAGCCTTACATTAAGTGGGATTTGTTAAAATATGACTTCACGGAAGAGAGGTTAAAACTCTTTGACC
GTTATTTTAAATATTGGGATCAGACATACCACCCAAATTGTGTTAACTGTTTGGATGACAGATGCATTCT
GCATTGTGCAAACTTTAATGTTTTATTCTCTACAGTGTTCCCACCTACAAGTTTTGGACCACTAGTGAGA
AAAATATTTGTTGATGGTGTTCCATTTGTAGTTTCAACTGGATACCACTTCAGAGAGCTAGGTGTTGTAC
ATAATCAGGATGTAAACTTACATAGCTCTAGACTTAGTTTTAAGGAATTACTTGTGTATGCTGCTGACCC
TGCTATGCACGCTGCTTCTGGTAATCTATTACTAGATAAACGCACTACGTGCTTTTCAGTAGCTGCACTT
ACTAACAATGTTGCTTTTCAAACTGTCAAACCCGGTAATTTTAACAAAGACTTCTATGACTTTGCTGTGT
CTAAGGGTTTCTTTAAGGAAGGAAGTTCTGTTGAATTAAAACACTTCTTCTTTGCTCAGGATGGTAATGC
TGCTATCAGCGATTATGACTACTATCGTTATAATCTACCAACAATGTGTGATATCAGACAACTACTATTT
GTAGTTGAAGTTGTTGATAAGTACTTTGATTGTTACGATGGTGGCTGTATTAATGCTAACCAAGTCATCG
TCAACAACCTAGACAAATCAGCTGGTTTTCCATTTAATAAATGGGGTAAGGCTAGACTTTATTATGATTC
AATGAGTTATGAGGATCAAGATGCACTTTTCGCATATACAAAACGTAATGTCATCCCTACTATAACTCAA
ATGAATCTTAAGTATGCCATTAGTGCAAAGAATAGAGCTCGCACCGTAGCTGGTGTCTCTATCTGTAGTA
CTATGACCAATAGACAGTTTCATCAAAAATTATTGAAATCAATAGCCGCCACTAGAGGAGCTACTGTAGT
AATTGGAACAAGCAAATTCTATGGTGGTTGGCACAACATGTTAAAAACTGTTTATAGTGATGTAGAAAAC
CCTCACCTTATGGGTTGGGATTATCCTAAATGTGATAGAGCCATGCCTAACATGCTTAGAATTATGGCCT
CACTTGTTCTTGCTCGCAAACATACAACGTGTTGTAGCTTGTCACACCGTTTCTATAGATTAGCTAATGA
GTGTGCTCAAGTATTGAGTGAAATGGTCATGTGTGGCGGTTCACTATATGTTAAACCAGGTGGAACCTCA
TCAGGAGATGCCACAACTGCTTATGCTAATAGTGTTTTTAACATTTGTCAAGCTGTCACGGCCAATGTTA
ATGCACTTTTATCTACTGATGGTAACAAAATTGCCGATAAGTATGTCCGCAATTTACAACACAGACTTTA
TGAGTGTCTCTATAGAAATAGAGATGTTGACACAGACTTTGTGAATGAGTTTTACGCATATTTGCGTAAA
CATTTCTCAATGATGATACTCTCTGACGATGCTGTTGTGTGTTTCAATAGCACTTATGCATCTCAAGGTC
TAGTGGCTAGCATAAAGAACTTTAAGTCAGTTCTTTATTATCAAAACAATGTTTTTATGTCTGAAGCAAA
ATGTTGGACTGAGACTGACCTTACTAAAGGACCTCATGAATTTTGCTCTCAACATACAATGCTAGTTAAA
CAGGGTGATGATTATGTGTACCTTCCTTACCCAGATCCATCAAGAATCCTAGGGGCCGGCTGTTTTGTAG
ATGATATCGTAAAAACAGATGGTACACTTATGATTGAACGGTTCGTGTCTTTAGCTATAGATGCTTACCC
ACTTACTAAACATCCTAATCAGGAGTATGCTGATGTCTTTCATTTGTACTTACAATACATAAGAAAGCTA
CATGATGAGTTAACAGGACACATGTTAGACATGTATTCTGTTATGCTTACTAATGATAACACTTCAAGGT
ATTGGGAACCTGAGTTTTATGAGGCTATGTACACACCGCATACAGTCTTACTCGTGCCGAGAGGTTCTAA
AATCGAGGAAGGTAAGCTAGTCATTTGGATAAATGGAGATAAGGGTTACAACGGTTTGGCAGAAGTAGGC
AAGAAATTTGAAAAGGACACAGGTATCAAGGTGACGGTTGAACATCCAGACAAGTTAGAAGAAAAATTCC
CTCAAGTTGCTGCTACTGGTGATGGTCCCGACATTATTTTCTGGGCCCACGATCGTTTTGGTGGATATGC
TCAGTCAGGTTTGCTGGCTGAGATCACCCCAGACAAGGCCTTCCAAGATAAATTGTACCCATTCACTTGG
GATGCTGTCAGATACAACGGTAAGCTTATAGCATATCCAATTGCTGTTGAAGCCTTATCGTTGATCTACA
ATAAGGACTTGTTACCTAACCCACCAAAGACATGGGAAGAAATTCCAGCTTTGGATAAAGAGCTAAAGGC
CAAGGGAAAAAGCGCTTTGATGTTTAACTTACAAGAACCTTATTTCACCTGGCCATTAATCGCTGCTGAC
GGTGGTTACGCATTTAAATACGAAAACGGTAAGTATGACATTAAGGATGTCGGCGTTGATAATGCTGGTG
CAAAGGCTGGTTTGACCTTCTTGGTTGATTTAATAAAGAATAAACACATGAACGCTGACACTGACTACTC
TATCGCCGAAGCCGCTTTCAACAAGGGTGAAACTGCTATGACCATAAATGGTCCATGGGCCTGGAGTAAC
ATTGATACTTCTAAAGTAAACTATGGTGTCACTGTTTTGCCTACATTCAAAGGCCAACCATCCAAGCCCT
TTGTCGGTGTTCTATCCGCTGGCATCAATGCTGCTTCTCCAAACAAGGAGCTAGCTAAAGAATTTTTGGA
AAATTACTTGTTAACTGACGAAGGTTTGGAGGCCGTTAACAAGGACAAGCCATTGGGTGCTGTCGCTTTG
AAATCTTACGAAGAAGAATTGGCTAAGGATCCCAGAATTGCCGCTACCATGGAGAACGCCCAAAAGGGTG
AAATTATGCCAAACATCCCACAAATGTCAGCCTTCTGGTACGCAGTTAGGACTGCCGTGATTAATGCTGC
TTCCGGTAGACAAACCGTCGACGAAGCATTAAAAGATGCTCAAACGTAAACAGGCCCCTTTTCCTTTGTC
GATATCATGTAATTAGTTATGTCACGCTTACATTCACGCCCTCCTCCCACATCCGCTCTAACCGAAAAGG
AAGGAGTTAGACAACCTGAAGTCTAGGTCCCTATTTATTTTTTTTAATAGTTATGTTAGTATTAAGAACG
TTATTTATATTTCAAATTTTTCTTTTTTTTCTGTACAAAGCGGCCGCCGAACCACTAGTGCACTGCAGTA
CACGGTTTCCTTGAAATTTTTTTGATTCGGTAATCTCCGAACAGAAGGAAGAACGAAGGAAGGAGCACAG
ACTTAGATTGGTATATATACGCATATGTAGTGTTGAAGAAACATGAAATTGCCCAGTATTCTTAACCCAA
CTGCACAGAACAAAAACGTGCAGGAAACGAAGATAAATCATGTCGAAAGCTACATATAAGGAACGTGCTG
CTACTCATCCTAGTCCTGTTGCTGCCAAGCTATTTAATATCATGCACGAAAAGCAAACAAACTTGTGTGC
TTCATTGGATGTTCGTACCACCAAGGAATTACTGGAGTTAGTTGAAGCATTAGGTCCCAAAATTTGTTTA
CTAAAAACACATGTGGATATCTTGACTGATTTTTCCATGGAGGGCACAGTTAAGCCGCTAAAGGCATTAT
CCGCCAAGTACAATTTTTTACTCTTCGAGGACAGAAAATTTGCTGACATTGGTAATACAGTCAAATTGCA
GTACTCTGCGGGTGTATACAGAATAGCAGAATGGGCAGACATTACGAATGCACACGGTGTGGTGGGCCCA
GGTATTGTTAGCGGTTTGAAGCAGGCGGCAGAAGAAGTAACAAAGGAACCTAGAGGCCTTTTGATGTTAG
CAGAATTGTCATGCAAGGGCTCCCTATCTACTGGAGAATATACTAAGGGTACTGTTGACATTGCGAAGAG
CGACAAAGATTTTGTTATCGGCTTTATTGCTCAAAGAGACATGGGTGGAAGAGATGAAGGTTACGATTGG
TTGATTATGACACCCGGTGTGGGTTTAGATGACAAGGGAGATGCATTGGGTCAACAGTATAGAACCGTGG
ATGATGTGGTTTCTACAGGATCTGACATTATTATTGTTGGAAGAGGACTATTTGCAAAGGGAAGGGATGC
TAAGGTAGAGGGTGAACGTTACAGAAAAGCAGGCTGGGAAGCATATTTGAGAAGATGCGGCCAGCAAAAC
TAAAAAACTGTATTATAAGTAAATGCATGTATACTAAACTCACAAATTAGAGCTTCAATTTAATTATATC
AGTTATTACCCGAGTAACGAAGCATCTGTGCTTCATTTTGTAGAACAAAAATGCAACGCGAGAGCGCTAA
TTTTTCAAACAAAGAATCTGAGCTGCATTTTTACAGAACAGAAATGCAACGCGAAAGCGCTATTTTACCA
ACGAAGAATCTGTGCTTCATTTTTGTAAAACAAAAATGCAACGCGAGAGCGCTAATTTTTCAAACAAAGA
ATCTGAGCTGCATTTTTACAGAACAGAAATGCAACGCGAGAGCGCTATTTTACCAACAAAGAATCTATAC
TTCTTTTTTGTTCTACAAAAATGCATCCCGNNNGCGCTATTTTTCTAACAAAGCATCTTAGATTACTTTT
TTTCTCCTTTGTGCGCTCTATAATGCAGTCTCTTGATAACTTTTTGCACTGTAGGTCCGTTAAGGTTAGA
AGAAGGCTACTTTGGTGTCTATTTTCTCTTCCATAAAAAAAGCCTGACTCCACTTCCCGCGTTTNNNNNN
NNNNNGCGAAGCTGCGGGTGCATTTTTTCAAGATAAAGGCATCCCCGATTATATTCTATACCGATGTGGA
TTGCGCATACTTTGTGAACAGAAAGTGATAGCGTTGATGATTCTTCATTGGTCAGAAAATTATGAACGGT
TTCTTCTATTTTGTCTCTATATACTACGTATAGGAAATGTTTACATTTTCGTATTGTTTTCGATTCACTC
TATGAATAGTTCTTACTACAATTTTTTTGTCTAAAGAGTAATACTAGAGATAAACATAAAAAATGTAGAG
GTCGAGTTTAGATGCAAGTTCAAGGAGCGAAAGGTGGATGGGTAGGTTATATAGGGATATAGCACAGAGA
TATATAGCAAAGAGATACTTTTGAGCAATGTTTGTGGAAGCGGTATTCGCAATATTTTAGTAGCTCGTTA
CAGTCCGGTGCGTTTTTGGTTTTTTGAAAGTGCGTCATCAGAGCGCTTTTGGTTTTCAAAAGCGCTCTGA
AGTTCCTATACTTTCTAGCTAGAGAATAGGAACTTCCCGAGCGGCCGCGTGTTACAAGCTTGACTCCAGC
GTAACTGGACTGCAATCAACTCACTGGCTCACCTTCACGGGTGGGCCTTTCTTCGGTAGAAAATCAAAGG
ATCTTCTTGAGATCCTTTTTTTCTGCGCGTAATCTGCTGCTTGCAAACAAAAAAACCACCGCTACCAGCG
GTGGTTTGTTTGCCGGATCAAGAGCTACCAACTCTTTTTCCGAGGTAACTGGCTTCAGCAGAGCGCAGAT
ACCAAATACTGTTCTTCTAGTGTAGCCGTAGTTAGGCCACCACTTCAAGAACTCTGTAGCACCGCCTACA
TACCTCGCTCTGCTAATCCTGTTACCAGTGGCTGCTGCCAGTGGCGATAAGTCGTGTCTTACCGGGTTGG
ACTCAAGACGATAGTTACCGGATAAGGCGCAGCGGTCGGGCTGAACGGGGGGTTCGTGCACACAGCCCAG
CTTGGAGCGAACGACCTACACCGAACTGAGATACCTACAGCGTGAGCTATGAGAAAGCGCCACGCTTCCC
GAAGGGAGAAAGGCGGACAGGTATCCGGTAAGCGGCAGGGTCGGAACAGGAGAGCGCACGAGGGAGCTTC
CAGGGGTAAACGCCTGGTATCTTTATAGTCCTGTCGGGTTTCGCCACCTCTGACTTGAGCATCGATTTTT
GTGATGCTCGTCAGGGGGGCGGAGCCTATGGAAAAACGCCAGCAACGCAGAAAGGCCCACCCGAAGGTGA
GCCAGGTGATTACATTTGGGCCCTCATCAGAGGTTTTCACCGTCATCACCGAAACGCGCGAGGCAGCTGC
GGTAAAGCTCATCAGCGTGGTCGTGAAGCGATTCACAGATGTCTGCCTGTTCATCCGCGTCCAGCTCGTT
GAGTTTCTCCAGAAGCGTTAATGTCTGGCTTCTGATAAAGCGGGCCATGTTAAGGGCGGTTTTTTCCTGT
TTGGTCACTTACCAATGCTTAATCAGTGAGGCACCTATCTCAGCGATCTGTCTATTTCGTTCATCCATAG
TTGCCTGACTCCCCGTCGTGTAGATAACTACGATGCGGGAGGGCTTACCATCTGGCCCCAGTGCTGCAAT
GATACCGCGAGACCCACGCTCACCGGCTCCAGATTTATCAGCAATAAACCAGCCAGCCGGGAGGGCCGAG
CGCAGAAGTGATCCTGCAACTTTATCCGCCTCCATCCAGTCTATTAATTGTTGCCGGGAAGCTAGAGTAA
GTAGTTCGCCAGTTAATAGTTTGCGCAACGTTGTTGCCATTGCTACAGGCATCGTGGTGTCACGCTCGTC
GTTTGGTATGGCTTCATTCAGCTCCGGTTCCCAACGATCAAGGCGAGTTACATGATCCCCCATGTTGTGC
AAAAAAGCGGTTAGCTCCTTCGGTCCTCCGATCGTTGCCAGAAGTAAGTTGGCCGCAGTGTTATCACTCA
TGGTTATGGCAGCACTGCATAATTCTCTTACTGTCATGCCATCCGTGAGATGCTTTTCTGTGACTGGTGA
GTACTCAACCAAGTCATTCTGAGAATAGTGTATGCGGCGACCGAGTTGCTCTTGCCCGGCGTCAATACGG
GATAATACCGCGCCACATAGCAGAACTTTAAAAGTGCTCATCATTGGAAAACGTTCTTCGGGGCGTAAAC
TCTCAAGGATCTTACCGCTGTTGAGATCCAGTTCGATGTAACCCACTCGTGCACCCAACTGATCTTCAGC
ATCTTTTACTTTCACCAGCGTTTCTGGGTGAGCAAAAACAGGAAGGCAAAATGCCGCAAAAAAGGGAATA
AGGGCGACACGGAAATGTTGAATACTCATTTTAGCTTCCTTAGCTCCTGAAAATCTCGATAACTCAAAAA
ATACGCCCGGTAGTGATCTTATTTCATTATGGTGAAAGTTGGAACCTCTTACGTGCCGATCAAGTCAAAA
GCCTCCGGTCGGAGGCTTTTGACTTTCTGCTATGGAGGTCAGGTATGATTTAAATGGTCAGTTAGA
Features (pLannotate 1.2.2; 14 found; start..end, strand, type, name):
     25..466     +  promoter       GAL1 promoter: S. cerevisiae GAL1; inducible promoter, regulated by Gal4
    481..3270    +  CDS            rep (fragment): R1AB_SARS2 - Experimental evidence at protein level: Swiss-Prot protein existence level 1. [2'-O-methyltransferase]: Methyltransferase that mediates mRNA cap 2'-O-ribose methylation to the 5'-cap structure of viral mRNAs. N7-methyl guanosine cap is a prerequisite for binding of nsp16. Therefore plays an essential role in viral mRNAs cap methylation which is essential to evade immune system. From Severe acute respiratory syndrome coronavirus 2 (2019-nCoV) (SARS-CoV-2).
   3286..4386    +  CDS            malE (fragment): MALE_ECO57 - Experimental evidence at protein level: Swiss-Prot protein existence level 1. Part of the ABC transporter complex MalEFGK involved in maltose/maltodextrin import. Binds maltose and higher maltodextrins. From Escherichia coli O157:H7.
   4415..4587    +  terminator     CYC1 terminator (fragment): S. cerevisiae CYC1; transcription terminator for CYC1
   4623..4799    +  promoter       URA3 promoter (fragment): S. cerevisiae URA3
   4800..5603    +  CDS            URA3: orotidine-5'-phosphate decarboxylase, required for uracil biosynthesis; S. cerevisiae URA3; yeast auxotrophic marker, counterselectable with 5-fluoroorotic acid (5-FOA)
   5686..6668    -  rep_origin     2μ ori: yeast 2μ plasmid origin of replication
   6746..6775    +  terminator     T3Te terminator: phage T3 early transcription terminator
   6797..7384    +  rep_origin     ori: high-copy-number ColE1/pMB1/pBR322/pUC origin of replication
   7396..7423    -  terminator     T7Te terminator: phage T7 early transcription terminator
   7447..7638    -  CDS            rop: Rop protein, which maintains plasmids at low copy number; rop
   7639..8499    -  CDS            AmpR: β-lactamase; bla; confers resistance to ampicillin, carbenicillin, and related antibiotics
   8500..8602    -  promoter       cat promoter: promoter of the E. coli cat gene encoding chloramphenicol acetyltransferase
   8603..8634    -  terminator     tonB terminator: bidirectional E. coli tonB-P14 transcription terminator
