[The description below was written by a language model from this plasmid's Addgene catalogue record, the feature table of its GenBank file and pLannotate feature annotations shown in this document.]
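Description:
pGBW-m4046514 is an 8,676 bp yeast–E. coli shuttle plasmid built for galactose-inducible expression of the SARS-CoV-2 RNA-dependent RNA polymerase in Saccharomyces cerevisiae. It replicates episomally in yeast from a 2μ origin and is selected by uracil prototrophy through a URA3 cassette, a marker that can also be counterselected with 5-FOA. In bacteria it is maintained by a ColE1/pUC-type origin and by ampicillin resistance, with the bla gene driven here by a cat promoter. A rop coding sequence is annotated directly downstream of AmpR, although the catalogue lists the plasmid as high copy. Short phage T3Te and T7Te terminators flank the bacterial origin, and a tonB terminator lies beside the resistance cassette, insulating these modules from read-through transcription.

The expression unit starts with the GAL1 promoter, including its Gal4-binding UAS. It drives a wild-type open reading frame of about 2.8 kb that matches a fragment of the viral ORF1ab polyprotein and was made by gene synthesis. The listing of budding yeast alongside the virus under species may indicate codon adaptation, but the record does not say so. The automated annotation's functional text for this fragment describes the 2'-O-methyltransferase, which reflects the generic polyprotein database entry rather than the catalogued polymerase insert. The polymerase is fused at its C terminus to a thrombin cleavage site followed by E. coli maltose-binding protein (malE), and the unit ends at the CYC1 terminator. MBP allows affinity capture and often improves solubility, and thrombin digestion can then remove the tag.

The associated collection is described as tagged SARS-CoV-2 proteins for expression and/or purification in yeast. The depositor cautions that the sequencing used for quality control may not cover the whole plasmid.
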