Addgene plasmid #149026: pGBW-m4046514
Purpose: Yeast Expression plasmid for SARS-CoV-2 RNA-dependent RNA polymerase
Depositing lab: Ginkgo Bioworks & Benjie Chen. Depositing organization: Ginkgo Bioworks.
Backbone
  Vector backbone: AmpR; 2u URA3
  Backbone size w/o insert (bp): 4078
  Vector type: Yeast Expression
  Selectable markers: URA3
Growth in bacteria
  Bacterial resistance: Ampicillin, 100 μg/mL
  Growth temperature: 37°C
  Growth strain: DH5alpha
  Copy number: High Copy
Gene/Insert
  Gene/Insert name: SARS-CoV-2 RNA-dependent RNA polymerase
  Species: S. cerevisiae (budding yeast); Severe acute respiratory syndrome coronavirus 2
  Insert size (bp): 2789
  Mutation: wt
  Entrez Gene: ORF1ab (a.k.a. GU280_gp01)
  Promoter: pGAL1
  Tag / fusion protein: Cleavable thrombin;MBP (C terminal on backbone)
  Cloning method: Unknown
Resource information
  A portion of this plasmid was derived from a plasmid made by: GinkgoBioworks
Depositor comments: NCBI Reference Sequence: YP_009725307.1. Created by gene synthesis with Not1 site. NGS used for QC was performed by Ginkgo and may not fully cover the entire plasmid.
How to cite: pGBW-m4046514 was a gift from Ginkgo Bioworks & Benjie Chen (Addgene plasmid # 149026 ; http://n2t.net/addgene:149026 ; RRID:Addgene_149026)
